>Addgene plasmid #196051 | TRUPATH Triple GaoA | addgene full sequence | sequence record 385865 | Addgene NGS Result
GACGGATCGGGAGATCTCCCGATCCCCTATGGTGCACTCTCAGTACAATCTGCTCTGATGCCGCATAGTT
AAGCCAGTATCTGCTCCCTGCTTGTGTGTTGGAGGTCGCTGAGTAGTGCGCGAGCAAAATTTAAGCTACA
ACAAGGCAAGGCTTGACCGACAATTGCATGAAGAATCTGCTTAGGGTTAGGCGTTTTGCGCTGCTTCGCG
ATGTACGGGCCAGATATACGCGTTGACATTGATTATTGACTAGTTATTAATAGTAATCAATTACGGGGTC
ATTAGTTCATAGCCCATATATGGAGTTCCGCGTTACATAACTTACGGTAAATGGCCCGCCTGGCTGACCG
CCCAACGACCCCCGCCCATTGACGTCAATAATGACGTATGTTCCCATAGTAACGCCAATAGGGACTTTCC
ATTGACGTCAATGGGTGGAGTATTTACGGTAAACTGCCCACTTGGCAGTACATCAAGTGTATCATATGCC
AAGTACGCCCCCTATTGACGTCAATGACGGTAAATGGCCCGCCTGGCATTATGCCCAGTACATGACCTTA
TGGGACTTTCCTACTTGGCAGTACATCTACGTATTAGTCATCGCTATTACCATGGTGATGCGGTTTTGGC
AGTACATCAATGGGCGTGGATAGCGGTTTGACTCACGGGGATTTCCAAGTCTCCACCCCATTGACGTCAA
TGGGAGTTTGTTTTGGCACCAAAATCAACGGGACTTTCCAAAATGTCGTAACAACTCCGCCCCATTGACG
CAAATGGGCGGTAGGCGTGTACGGTGGGAGGTCTATATAAGCAGAGCTCTCTGGCTAACTAGAGAACCCA
CTGCTTACTGGCTTATCGAAATTAATACGACTCACTATAGGGAGACCCAAGCTGGCTAGCGTTTAAACTT
AAGCTTATG
[1017 nt withheld, positions 920-1936]
GAGGGCAGAGGAAGTCTTCTAACATGCGGTGACGTGGAGGAGAATCCCGGCCCTACCGGTATGGTGTCTA
AGGGAGAGGAGCTGTTCACCGGAGTGGTGCCTATCCTGGTGGAGCTGGACGGCGATGTGAATGGCCACAA
GTTTAGCGTGTCCGGAGAGGGAGAGGGCGACGCAACCTACGGCAAGCTGACACTGAAGTTCATCTGCACC
ACAGGCAAGCTGCCCGTGCCTTGGCCAACCCTGGTGACCACACTGAGCTACGGCGTGCAGTGTTTTTCCC
GGTATCCCGACCACATGAAGCAGCACGATTTCTTTAAGAGCGCCATGCCTGAGGGCTACGTGCAGGAGAG
GACAATCTTCTTTAAGGACGATGGCAACTATAAGACCCGCGCCGAGGTGAAGTTCGAGGGCGACACACTG
GTGAACCGGATCGAGCTGAAGGGCATCGACTTTAAGGAGGATGGCAATATCCTGGGCCACAAGCTGGAGT
ACAACTATAATCCCCACAACGTGTACATCATGGCCGATAAGCAGAAGAACGGCATCAAGGTCAATTTCAA
GATCCGCCACAATATCGAGGACGGCTCCGTGCAGCTGGCCGATCACTACCAGCAGAACACCCCAATCGGC
GACGGACCAGTGCTGCTGCCCGATAATCACTATCTGTTTACACAGTCTGCCCTGAGCAAGGACCCCAACG
AGAAGCGGGATCACATGGTGCTGCTGGAGTTCGTGACCGCAGCAGGAATCACACTGGGAATGGACGAGCT
GTATAAGGGCTCCGCCGGCACCATGTCTAACAATATGGCCAAGATCGCCGAGGCCAGAAAGACAGTGGAG
CAGCTGAAGCTGGAGGTCAATATCGATAGGATGAAGGTGTCTCAGGCTGCCGCCGAGCTGCTGGCCTTTT
GCGAGACCCACGCCAAGGACGATCCTCTGGTGACACCCGTGCCTGCAGCAGAGAACCCATTCCGGGATAA
GCGGCTGTTCTGCGTGCTGCTGTGACCGCGGCGTACGAGGCCTGCATGCTCCGGACCTGCAGGTTCGAAG
TCGACAGATCTCAATTGGGGCCCCTATAGTGTCACCTAAATAATTCCGCCCCCCCCTCTCCCTCCCCCCC
CCCTAACGTTACTGGCCGAAGCCGCTTGGAATAAGGCCGGTGTGCGTTTGTCTATATGTTATTTTCCACC
ATATTGCCGTCTTTTGGCAATGTGAGGGCCCGGAAACCTGGCCCTGTCTTCTTGACGAGCATTCCTAGGG
GTCTTTCCCCTCTCGCCAAAGGAATGCAAGGTCTGTTGAATGTCGTGAAGGAAGCAGTTCCTCTGGAAGC
TTCTTGAAGACAAACAACGTCTGTAGCGACCCTTTGCAGGCAGCGGAACCCCCCACCTGGCGACAGGTGC
CTCTGCGGCCAAAAGCCACGTGTATAAGATACACCTGCAAAGGCGGCACAACCCCAGTGCCACGTTGTGA
GTTGGATAGTTGTGGAAAGAGTCAAATGGCTCTCCTCAAGCGTATTCAACAAGGGGCTGAAGGATGCCCA
GAAGGTACCCCATTGTATGGGATCTGATCTGGGGCCTCGGTGCACATGCTTTACATGTGTTTAGTCGAGG
TTAAAAAAACGTCTAGGCCCCCCGAACCACGGGGACGTGGTTTTCCTTTGAAAAACACGATGATAATATG
GGCTGCACCCTGTCCGCAGAGGAGAGGGCAGCACTGGAGAGGTCTAAGGCAATCGAGAAGAACCTGAAGG
AGGACGGCATCAGCGCCGCCAAGGATGTGAAGCTGCTGCTGCTGGGAGCAGGAGAGTCTGGCAAGAGCAC
AATCGTGAAGCAGATGAAGATCATCCACGAGGATGGCTTCTCTGGCGAGGACGTGAAGCAGTACAAGCCA
GTGGTGTATTCCAATACCATCCAGTCTCTGGCCGCCATCGTGAGGGCAATGGACACACTGTCCGGAGGAG
GAGGCTCCATGGCCTCTAAGGTGTATGATCCAGAGCAGAGGAAGCGCATGATCACCGGACCACAGTGGTG
GGCAAGGTGCAAGCAGATGAACGTGCTGGACTCTTTTATCAATTACTATGATAGCGAGAAGCACGCCGAG
AACGCCGTGATCTTCCTGCACGGCAATGCCACAAGCTCCTATCTGTGGAGGCACGTGGTGCCCCACATCG
AGCCTGTGGCAAGGTGTATCATCCCTGACCTGATCGGCATGGGCAAGAGCGGCAAGTCCGGCAACGGCAG
CTACAGGCTGCTGGATCACTACAAGTATCTGACCGCCTGGTTCGAGCTGCTGAATCTGCCAAAGAAGATC
ATCTTTGTGGGACACGACTGGGGAGCAGCACTGGCATTCCACTACGCCTATGAGCACCAGGACCGCATCA
AGGCCATCGTGCACATGGAGTCCGTGGTGGATGTGATCGAGTCTTGGGACGAGTGGCCCGACATCGAGGA
GGACATCGCCCTGATCAAGTCTGAGGAGGGCGAGAAGATGGTGCTGGAGAACAATTTCTTTGTGGAGACC
GTGCTGCCAAGCAAGATCATGAGGAAGCTGGAGCCAGAGGAGTTCGCAGCATACCTGGAGCCTTTTAAGG
AGAAGGGCGAGGTGCGGAGACCTACACTGAGCTGGCCACGCGAGATCCCACTGGTGAAGGGAGGCAAGCC
AGACGTGGTGCAGATCGTGCGGAACTACAATGCCTATCTGAGAGCCTCCGACGATCTGCCCAAGCTGTTC
ATCGAGTCCGATCCTGGCTTCTTTTCTAACGCCATCGTGGAGGGCGCCAAGAAGTTCCCCAATACCGAGT
TTGTGAAGGTGAAGGGCCTGCACTTTCTGCAGGAGGACGCCCCTGATGAGATGGGCAAGTATATCAAGAG
CTTCGTGGAGCGGGTGCTGAAGAACGAGCAGAGCGGAGGAGGAGGCTCCGGCATCGAGTACGGCGATAAG
GAGCGGAAGGCCGACGCCAAGATGGTGTGCGATGTGGTGTCCAGAATGGAGGACACAGAGCCCTTTTCTG
CCGAGCTGCTGAGCGCCATGATGCGGCTGTGGGGCGACTCTGGCATCCAGGAGTGTTTCAACCGGAGCAG
AGAGTATCAGCTGAATGATAGCGCCAAGTACTATCTGGACTCCCTGGATAGAATCGGAGCAGCAGACTAC
CAGCCTACCGAGCAGGACATCCTGCGGACACGCGTGAAGACCACAGGCATCGTGGAGACCCACTTCACCT
TCAAGAACCTGCACTTCAGGCTGTTTGACGTGGGAGGACAGAGGTCCGAGAGAAAGAAGTGGATTCACTG
CTTCGAGGATGTGACCGCCATCATCTTTTGTGTGGCCCTGTCTGGCTACGACCAGGTGCTGCACGAGGAT
GAGACCACAAATAGAATGCACGAGAGCCTGATGCTGTTTGACTCCATCTGCAACAATAAGTTCTTTATCG
ATACCAGCATCATCCTGTTCCTGAACAAGAAGGACCTGTTTGGCGAGAAGATCAAGAAGTCCCCACTGAC
AATCTGTTTTCCTGAGTACACCGGCCCAAATACATATGAGGATGCTGCCGCCTACATCCAGGCCCAGTTC
GAGTCTAAGAACCGGAGCCCCAATAAGGAGATCTATTGCCACATGACCTGTGCCACCGACACAAACAATA
TCCAGGTGGTGTTCGATGCCGTGACAGACATCATCATCGCCAACAATCTGAGAGGCTGTGGCCTGTACTG
AGGTACCGAGCTCGGATCCACTAGTCCAGTGTGGTGGAATTCTGCAGATATCCAGCACAGTGGCGGCCGC
TCGAGTCTAGAGGGCCCGTTTAAACCCGCTGATCAGCCTCGACTGTGCCTTCTAGTTGCCAGCCATCTGT
TGTTTGCCCCTCCCCCGTGCCTTCCTTGACCCTGGAAGGTGCCACTCCCACTGTCCTTTCCTAATAAAAT
GAGGAAATTGCATCGCATTGTCTGAGTAGGTGTCATTCTATTCTGGGGGGTGGGGTGGGGCAGGACAGCA
AGGGGGAGGATTGGGAAGACAATAGCAGGCATGCTGGGGATGCGGTGGGCTCTATGGCTTCTGAGGCGGA
AAGAACCAGCTGGGGCTCTAGGGGGTATCCCC
[124 nt withheld, positions 6029-6152]
C
[91 nt withheld, positions 6154-6244]
A
[49 nt withheld, positions 6246-6294]
CCTTTGACGTTGGAGTCCACGTTCTTT
[37 nt withheld, positions 6322-6358]
ACCCTATCTCGGTCTATTCTTTTGATTTATAAGGGATTTTGCCGATTTCGGCCTATTGGTTAAAAAATGA
GCTGATTTAACAAAAATTTAACGCGAATTAATTCTGTGGAATGTGTGTCAGTTAGGGTGTGGAAAGTCCC
CAGGCTCCCCAGCAGGCAGAAGTATGCAAAGCATGCATCTCAATTAGTCAGCAACCAGGTGTGGAAAGTC
CCCAGGCTCCCCAGCAGGCAGAAGTATGCAAAGCATGCATCTCAATTAGTCAGCAACCATAGTCCCGCCC
CTAACTCCGCCCATCCCGCCCCTAACTCCGCCCAGTTCCGCCCATTCTCCGCCCCATGGCTGACTAATTT
TTTTTATTTATGCAGAGGCCGAGGCCGCCTCTGCCTCTGAGCTATTCCAGAAGTAGTGAGGAGGCTTTTT
TGGAGGCCTAGGCTTTTGCAAAAAGCTCCCGGGAGCTTGTATATCCATTTTCGGATCTGATCAAGAGACA
GGATGAGGATCGTTTCGCATGATTGAACAAGATGGATTGCACGCAGGTTCTCCGGCCGCTTGGGTGGAGA
GGCTATTCGGCTATGACTGGGCACAACAGACAATCGGCTGCTCTGATGCCGCCGTGTTCCGGCTGTCAGC
GCAGGGGCGCCCGGTTCTTTTTGTCAAGACCGACCTGTCCGGTGCCCTGAATGAACTGCAGGACGAGGCA
GCGCGGCTATCGTGGCTGGCCACGACGGGCGTTCCTTGCGCAGCTGTGCTCGACGTTGTCACTGAAGCGG
GAAGGGACTGGCTGCTATTGGGCGAAGTGCCGGGGCAGGATCTCCTGTCATCTCACCTTGCTCCTGCCGA
GAAAGTATCCATCATGGCTGATGCAATGCGGCGGCTGCATACGCTTGATCCGGCTACCTGCCCATTCGAC
CACCAAGCGAAACATCGCATCGAGCGAGCACGTACTCGGATGGAAGCCGGTCTTGTCGATCAGGATGATC
TGGACGAAGAGCATCAGGGGCTCGCGCCAGCCGAACTGTTCGCCAGGCTCAAGGCGCGCATGCCCGACGG
CGAGGATCTCGTCGTGACCCATGGCGATGCCTGCTTGCCGAATATCATGGTGGAAAATGGCCGCTTTTCT
GGATTCATCGACTGTGGCCGGCTGGGTGTGGCGGACCGCTATCAGGACATAGCGTTGGCTACCCGTGATA
TTGCTGAAGAGCTTGGCGGCGAATGGGCTGACCGCTTCCTCGTGCTTTACGGTATCGCCGCTCCCGATTC
GCAGCGCATCGCCTTCTATCGCCTTCTTGACGAGTTCTTCTGAGCGGGACTCTGGGGTTCGAAATGACCG
ACCAAGCGACGCCCAACCTGCCATCACGAGATTTCGATTCCACCGCCGCCTTCTATGAAAGGTTGGGCTT
CGGAATCGTTTTCCGGGACGCCGGCTGGATGATCCTCCAGCGCGGGGATCTCATGCTGGAGTTCTTCGCC
CACCCCAACTTGTTTATTGCAGCTTATAATGGTTACAAATAAAGCAATAGCATCACAAATTTCACAAATA
AAGCATTTTTTTCACTGCATTCTAGTTGTGGTTTGTCCAAACTCATCAATGTATCTTATCATGTCTGTAT
ACCGTCGACCTCTAGCTAGAGCTTGGCGTAATCATGGTCATAGCTGTTTCCTGTGTGAAATTGTTATCCG
CTCACAATTCCACACAACATACGAGCCGGAAGCATAAAGTGTAAAGCCTGGGGTGCCTAATGAGTGAGCT
AACTCACATTAATTGCGTTGCGCTCACTGCCCGCTTTCCAGTCGGGAAACCTGTCGTGCCAGCTGCATTA
ATGAATCGGCCAACGCGCGGGGAGAGGCGGTTTGCGTATTGGGCGCTCTTCCGCTTCCTCGCTCACTGAC
TCGCTGCGCTCGGTCGTTCGGCTGCGGCGAGCGGTATCAGCTCACTCAAAGGCGGTAATACGGTTATCCA
CAGAATCAGGGGATAACGCAGGAAAGAACATGTGAGCAAAAGGCCAGCAAAAGGCCAGGAACCGTAAAAA
GGCCGCGTTGCTGGCGTTTTTCCATAGGCTCCGCCCCCCTGACGAGCATCACAAAAATCGACGCTCAAGT
CAGAGGTGGCGAAACCCGACAGGACTATAAAGATACCAGGCGTTTCCCCCTGGAAGCTCCCTCGTGCGCT
CTCCTGTTCCGACCCTGCCGCTTACCGGATACCTGTCCGCCTTTCTCCCTTCGGGAAGCGTGGCGCTTTC
TCATAGCTCACGCTGTAGGTATCTCAGTTCGGTGTAGGTCGTTCGCTCCAAGCTGGGCTGTGTGCACGAA
CCCCCCGTTCAGCCCGACCGCTGCGCCTTATCCGGTAACTATCGTCTTGAGTCCAACCCGGTAAGACACG
ACTTATCGCCACTGGCAGCAGCCACTGGTAACAGGATTAGCAGAGCGAGGTATGTAGGCGGTGCTACAGA
GTTCTTGAAGTGGTGGCCTAACTACGGCTACACTAGAAGAACAGTATTTGGTATCTGCGCTCTGCTGAAG
CCAGTTACCTTCGGAAAAAGAGTTGGTAGCTCTTGATCCGGCAAACAAACCACCGCTGGTAGCGGTGGTT
TTTTTGTTTGCAAGCAGCAGATTACGCGCAGAAAAAAAGGATCTCAAGAAGATCCTTTGATCTTTTCTAC
GGGGTCTGACGCTCAGTGGAACGAAAACTCACGTTAAGGGATTTTGGTCATGAGATTATCAAAAAGGATC
TTCACCTAGATCCTTTTAAATTAAAAATGAAGTTTTAAATCAATCTAAAGTATATATGAGTAAACTTGGT
CTGACAGTTACCAATGCTTAATCAGTGAGGCACCTATCTCAGCGATCTGTCTATTTCGTTCATCCATAGT
TGCCTGACTCCCCGTCGTGTAGATAACTACGATACGGGAGGGCTTACCATCTGGCCCCAGTGCTGCAATG
ATACCGCGAGACCCACGCTCACCGGCTCCAGATTTATCAGCAATAAACCAGCCAGCCGGAAGGGCCGAGC
GCAGAAGTGGTCCTGCAACTTTATCCGCCTCCATCCAGTCTATTAATTGTTGCCGGGAAGCTAGAGTAAG
TAGTTCGCCAGTTAATAGTTTGCGCAACGTTGTTGCCATTGCTACAGGCATCGTGGTGTCACGCTCGTCG
TTTGGTATGGCTTCATTCAGCTCCGGTTCCCAACGATCAAGGCGAGTTACATGATCCCCCATGTTGTGCA
AAAAAGCGGTTAGCTCCTTCGGTCCTCCGATCGTTGTCAGAAGTAAGTTGGCCGCAGTGTTATCACTCAT
GGTTATGGCAGCACTGCATAATTCTCTTACTGTCATGCCATCCGTAAGATGCTTTTCTGTGACTGGTGAG
TACTCAACCAAGTCATTCTGAGAATAGTGTATGCGGCGACCGAGTTGCTCTTGCCCGGCGTCAATACGGG
ATAATACCGCGCCACATAGCAGAACTTTAAAAGTGCTCATCATTGGAAAACGTTCTTCGGGGCGAAAACT
CTCAAGGATCTTACCGCTGTTGAGATCCAGTTCGATGTAACCCACTCGTGCACCCAACTGATCTTCAGCA
TCTTTTACTTTCACCAGCGTTTCTGGGTGAGCAAAAACAGGAAGGCAAAATGCCGCAAAAAAGGGAATAA
GGGCGACACGGAAATGTTGAATACTCATACTCTTCCTTTTTCAATATTATTGAAGCATTTATCAGGGTTA
TTGTCTCATGAGCGGATACATATTTGAATGTATTTAGAAAAATAAACAAATAGGGGTTCCGCGCACATTT
CCCCGAAAAGTGCCACCTGACGTC
Features (pLannotate 1.2.2; 27 found; start..end, strand, type, name):
     28..80      -  misc_feature   bom (fragment): basis of mobility region from pBR322
    235..614     +  enhancer       CMV enhancer: human cytomegalovirus immediate early enhancer
    615..818     +  promoter       CMV promoter: human cytomegalovirus (CMV) immediate early promoter
    814..847     +  LTR            5' LTR (truncated) (fragment): truncated 5' long terminal repeat (LTR) from HIV-1
    863..881     +  promoter       T7 promoter: promoter for bacteriophage T7 RNA polymerase
    917..1936    +  CDS            GNB3 (sequence partly withheld): GBB3_HUMAN - Experimental evidence at protein level: Swiss-Prot protein existence level 1. Guanine nucleotide-binding proteins (G proteins) are involved as a modulator or transducer in various transmembrane signaling systems. The beta and gamma chains are required for the GTPase activity, for replacement of GDP by GTP, and for G protein-effector interaction. From Homo sapiens (Human).
   1997..2713    +  CDS            EGFP: EGFP is a basic (constitutively fluorescent) green fluorescent protein published in 1996, derived from Aequorea victoria. It is reported to be a rapidly-maturing weak dimer with moderate acid sensitivity.
   2729..2938    +  CDS            GNG8: GBG8_HUMAN - Also known as GNG9, GNGT9. Experimental evidence at protein level: Swiss-Prot protein existence level 1. Guanine nucleotide-binding proteins (G proteins) are involved as a modulator or transducer in various transmembrane signaling systems. The beta and gamma chains are required for the GTPase activity, for replacement of GDP by GTP, and for G protein-effector interaction. From Homo sapiens (Human).
   3010..3027    -  promoter       SP6 promoter (fragment): promoter for bacteriophage SP6 RNA polymerase
   3150..3612    +  misc_feature   IRES: internal ribosome entry site (IRES) of the encephalomyocarditis virus (EMCV)
   3614..3886    +  CDS            GNAT1 (fragment): GNAT1_BOVIN - Experimental evidence at protein level: Swiss-Prot protein existence level 1. Functions as signal transducer for the rod photoreceptor RHO (PubMed:21285355, PubMed:23303210, PubMed:28655769, PubMed:8259210). Required for normal RHO-mediated light perception by the retina (By similarity). Guanine nucleotide-binding proteins (G proteins) function as transducers downstream of G protein-coupled receptors (GPCRs), such as the photoreceptor RHO. The alpha chain contains the guanine nucleotide binding site and alternates between an active, GTP-bound state and an inactive, GDP-bound stat
   3905..4837    +  CDS            LUCI_RENRE: Experimental evidence at protein level: Swiss-Prot protein existence level 1. Upon binding the substrate, the enzyme catalyzes an oxygenation, producing a very short-lived hydroperoxide that cyclizes into a dioxetanone structure, which collapses, releasing a CO(2) molecule. The spontaneous breakdown of the dioxetanone releases the energy (about 50 kcal/mole) that is necessary to generate the excited state of the coelenteramide product, which is the singlet form of the monoanion. In vivo the product undergoes the process of nonradiative energy transfer to an accessory protein, a green fluoresce
   4859..5644    +  CDS            GNAT1 (fragment): GNAT1_BOVIN - Experimental evidence at protein level: Swiss-Prot protein existence level 1. Functions as signal transducer for the rod photoreceptor RHO (PubMed:21285355, PubMed:23303210, PubMed:28655769, PubMed:8259210). Required for normal RHO-mediated light perception by the retina (By similarity). Guanine nucleotide-binding proteins (G proteins) function as transducers downstream of G protein-coupled receptors (GPCRs), such as the photoreceptor RHO. The alpha chain contains the guanine nucleotide binding site and alternates between an active, GTP-bound state and an inactive, GDP-bound stat
   5759..5983    +  polyA_signal   bGH poly(A) signal: bovine growth hormone polyadenylation signal
   5987..6008    +  promoter       SV40 promoter (fragment): SV40 enhancer and early promoter
   6029..6457    +  rep_origin     f1 ori (sequence partly withheld): f1 bacteriophage origin of replication; arrow indicates direction of (+) strand synthesis
   6471..6800    +  promoter       SV40 promoter: SV40 enhancer and early promoter
   6867..7658    +  CDS            neo: KKA2_KLEPN - Also known as kan, nptII. Experimental evidence at protein level: Swiss-Prot protein existence level 1. Resistance to kanamycin, neomycin, paromomycin, ribostamycin, butirosin and gentamicin B. From Klebsiella pneumoniae.
   7682..7840    +  CDS            ble (fragment): BLE_KLEPN - Experimental evidence at protein level: Swiss-Prot protein existence level 1. Binding protein with a strong affinity to the bleomycin family of antibiotics. Binds to CL990; an antimitotic-antibiotic compound. From Klebsiella pneumoniae.
   7835..7956    +  polyA_signal   SV40 poly(A) signal: SV40 polyadenylation signal
   8029..8045    -  protein_bind   lac operator: The lac repressor binds to the lac operator to inhibit transcription in E. coli. This inhibition can be relieved by adding lactose or isopropyl-β-D-thiogalactopyranoside (IPTG). lac repressor encoded by lacI
   8053..8083    -  promoter       lac promoter: promoter for the E. coli lac operon
   8098..8119    -  protein_bind   CAP binding site: CAP binding activates transcription in the presence of cAMP. E. coli catabolite activator protein
   8132..8224    -  CDS            lacI (fragment): lac repressor; lacI; The lac repressor binds to the lac operator to inhibit transcription in E. coli. This inhibition can be relieved by adding lactose or isopropyl-β-D-thiogalactopyranoside (IPTG).
   8407..8995    -  rep_origin     ori: high-copy-number ColE1/pMB1/pBR322/pUC origin of replication
   9166..10026   -  CDS            AmpR: β-lactamase; bla; confers resistance to ampicillin, carbenicillin, and related antibiotics
  10027..10131   -  promoter       AmpR promoter: bla
