[The description below was written by a language model from this plasmid's Addgene catalogue record and pLannotate feature annotations shown in this document.]
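Description:
TRUPATH Triple GaoA is a mammalian expression plasmid built on the pcDNA3.1(+) backbone that delivers all three subunits of a heterotrimeric G protein BRET2 biosensor from one vector. It is maintained in E. coli through a high-copy ColE1/pUC-type origin with ampicillin resistance (AmpR). It also carries an f1 origin and an SV40 promoter–driven neomycin resistance cassette with an SV40 poly(A) signal, allowing G418 selection in mammalian cells. The catalogue lists a total size of 9,803 bp, whereas the sequenced record used for annotation is 10,162 nt; the record does not explain this difference.

The payload appears to be a single CMV enhancer/promoter-driven transcription unit terminated by the bGH poly(A) signal. Human GNB3 (Gβ3) comes first. It is followed after a short unannotated gap by GFP2 joined through a GSAG linker to the N-terminus of human GNG8 (Gγ8); the annotation tool labels the GFP2 portion as EGFP. The short gap between the two reading frames may hold a self-cleaving peptide, but no such element is annotated or stated. An EMCV IRES then directs translation of human GNAO1 isoform alpha-1 (GαoA), which has RLuc8 and flanking SGGGGS linkers inserted at amino acid position 92. In the feature table this shows up as a Renilla luciferase coding region between two Gα fragments, which the tool matched by homology to bovine GNAT1 rather than GNAO1.

In the intact heterotrimer, the RLuc8 donor on Gα sits close to the GFP2 acceptor on Gγ and produces BRET2 signal. Receptor-driven activation rearranges or dissociates the complex and lowers that signal. The plasmid derives from the TRUPATH kit and combines the optimal GoA component set for measuring GPCR coupling to this transducer in transfected cells.
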