Addgene plasmid #196051: TRUPATH Triple GaoA
Purpose: Encodes a G alpha subunit (GNAO1 Isoform Alpha 1) with RLuc8, a G gamma subunit (GNG8) with GFP2 and a G beta subunit (GNB3) as optimal components of a BRET2 biosensor
Depositing lab: Justin English. Depositing organization: University of Utah. Publication: TRUPATH, an open-source biosensor platform for interrogating the GPCR transducerome. Olsen RHJ, DiBerto JF, English JG, Glaudin AM, Krumm BE, Slocum ST, Che T, Gavin AC, McCorvy JD, Roth BL, Strachan RT. Nat Chem Biol. 2020 May 4. pii: 10.1038/s41589-020-0535-8. doi: 10.1038/s41589-020-0535-8. PubMed 32367019.
Backbone
  Vector backbone: pcDNA3.1(+)
  Backbone manufacturer: Genscript
  Backbone size w/o insert (bp): 5075
  Total vector size (bp): 9803
  Vector type: Mammalian Expression, Luciferase
  Selectable markers: Neomycin (select with G418)
Growth in bacteria
  Bacterial resistance: Ampicillin, 100 μg/mL
  Growth temperature: 37°C
  Growth strain: DH5alpha
  Copy number: High Copy
Gene/Insert 1
  Gene/Insert name: GAlphaoA-RLuc8 (alt name: GNAO1 (Isoform Alpha-1))
  Species: H. sapiens (human)
  Insert size (bp): 2031
  Mutation: RLuc8 and flanking SGGGGS linkers have been inserted at amino acid position 92 of the alpha subunit
  Promoter: CMV
  Cloning method: Unknown
  Sequencing primers: 5′ gccacgttgtgagttggatag; 3′ TAGAAGGCACAGTCGAGG
Gene/Insert 2
  Gene/Insert name: GGamma8-GFP2 (alt name: GNG8)
  Species: H. sapiens (human)
  Insert size (bp): 942
  Entrez Gene: GNG8
  Promoter: CMV
  Tag / fusion protein: GFP2 and GSAG linker (N terminal on insert)
  Cloning method: Unknown
  Sequencing primers: 5′ gagggcagaggaagtcttc; 3′ GATTTAGGTGACACTATAG
Gene/Insert 3
  Gene/Insert name: GBeta3 (alt name: GNB3)
  Species: H. sapiens (human)
  Insert size (bp): 1020
  Entrez Gene: GNB3 (a.k.a. CSNB1H, HG2D)
  Promoter: CMV
  Cloning method: Unknown
  Sequencing primers: 5′ CGCAAATGGGCGGTAGGCGTG; 3′ ccggtagggccgggattc
Resource information
  A portion of this plasmid was derived from a plasmid made by: AddgeneTRUPATH Kit #1000000163
Terms and licenses: Academic/Nonprofit Terms; Industry Terms: Not Available to Industry
How to cite: TRUPATH Triple GaoA was a gift from Justin English (Addgene plasmid # 196051 ; http://n2t.net/addgene:196051 ; RRID:Addgene_196051)
